>Addgene plasmid #97389 | PEP103E | addgene full sequence | sequence record 192885 | Addgene NGS Result
CTAGCCACCACCACCACCACCACGTGTGAATTACAGGTGACCAGCTCGAATTTCCCCGATCGTTCAAACA
TTTGGCAATAAAGTTTCTTAAGATTGAATCCTGTTGCCGGTCTTGCGATGATTATCATATAATTTCTGTT
GAATTACGTTAAGCATGTAATAATTAACATGTAATGCATGACGTTATTTATGAGATGGGTTTTTATGATT
AGAGTCCCGCAATTATACATTTAATACGCGATAGAAAACAAAATATAGCGCGCAAACTAGGATAAATTAT
CGCGCGCGGTGTCATCTATGTTACTAGATCGGGAATTAAACTATCAGTGTTTGACAGGATATATTGGCGG
GTAAACCTAAGAGAAAAGAGCGTTTATTAGAATAATCGGATATTTAAAAGGGCGTGAAAAGGTTTATCCG
TTCGTCCATTTGTATGTGCATGCCAACCACAGGGTTCCCCTCGGGATCAAAGTACTTTGATCCAACCCCT
CCGCTGCTATAGTGCAGTCGGCTTCTGACGTTCAGTGCAGCCGTCTTCTGAAAACGACATGTCGCACAAG
TCCTAAGTTACGCGACAGGCTGCCGCCCTGCCCTTTTCCTGGCGTTTTCTTGTCGCGTGTTTTAGTCGCA
TAAAGTAGAATACTTGCGACTAGAACCGGAGACATTACGCCATGAACAAGAGCGCCGCCGCTGGCCTGCT
GGGCTATGCCCGCGTCAGCACCGACGACCAGGACTTGACCAACCAACGGGCCGAACTGCACGCGGCCGGC
TGCACCAAGCTGTTTTCCGAGAAGATCACCGGCACCAGGCGCGACCGCCCGGAGCTGGCCAGGATGCTTG
ACCACCTACGCCCTGGCGACGTTGTGACAGTGACCAGGCTAGACCGCCTGGCCCGCAGCACCCGCGACCT
ACTGGACATTGCCGAGCGCATCCAGGAGGCCGGCGCGGGCCTGCGTAGCCTGGCAGAGCCGTGGGCCGAC
ACCACCACGCCGGCCGGCCGCATGGTGTTGACCGTGTTCGCCGGCATTGCCGAGTTCGAGCGTTCCCTAA
TCATCGACCGCACCCGGAGCGGGCGCGAGGCCGCCAAGGCCCGAGGCGTGAAGTTTGGCCCCCGCCCTAC
CCTCACCCCGGCACAGATCGCGCACGCCCGCGAGCTGATCGACCAGGAAGGCCGCACCGTGAAAGAGGCG
GCTGCACTGCTTGGCGTGCATCGCTCGACCCTGTACCGCGCACTTGAGCGCAGCGAGGAAGTGACGCCCA
CCGAGGCCAGGCGGCGCGGTGCCTTCCGTGAGGACGCATTGACCGAGGCCGACGCCCTGGCGGCCGCCGA
GAATGAACGCCAAGAGGAACAAGCATGAAACCGCACCAGGACGGCCAGGACGAACCGTTTTTCATTACCG
AAGAGATCGAGGCGGAGATGATCGCGGCCGGGTACGTGTTCGAGCCGCCCGCGCACGTCTCAACCGTGCG
GCTGCATGAAATCCTGGCCGGTTTGTCTGATGCCAAGCTGGCGGCCTGGCCGGCCAGCTTGGCCGCTGAA
GAAACCGAGCGCCGCCGTCTAAAAAGGTGATGTGTATTTGAGTAAAACAGCTTGCGTCATGCGGTCGCTG
CGTATATGATGCGATGAGTAAATAAACAAATACGCAAGGGGAACGCATGAAGGTTATCGCTGTACTTAAC
CAGAAAGGCGGGTCAGGCAAGACGACCATCGCAACCCATCTAGCCCGCGCCCTGCAACTCGCCGGGGCCG
ATGTTCTGTTAGTCGATTCCGATCCCCAGGGCAGTGCCCGCGATTGGGCGGCCGTGCGGGAAGATCAACC
GCTAACCGTTGTCGGCATCGACCGCCCGACGATTGACCGCGACGTGAAGGCCATCGGCCGGCGCGACTTC
GTAGTGATCGACGGAGCGCCCCAGGCGGCGGACTTGGCTGTGTCCGCGATCAAGGCAGCCGACTTCGTGC
TGATTCCGGTGCAGCCAAGCCCTTACGACATATGGGCCACCGCCGACCTGGTGGAGCTGGTTAAGCAGCG
CATTGAGGTCACGGATGGAAGGCTACAAGCGGCCTTTGTCGTGTCGCGGGCGATCAAAGGCACGCGCATC
GGCGGTGAGGTTGCCGAGGCGCTGGCCGGGTACGAGCTGCCCATTCTTGAGTCCCGTATCACGCAGCGCG
TGAGCTACCCAGGCACTGCCGCCGCCGGCACAACCGTTCTTGAATCAGAACCCGAGGGCGACGCTGCCCG
CGAGGTCCAGGCGCTGGCCGCTGAAATTAAATCAAAACTCATTTGAGTTAATGAGGTAAAGAGAAAATGA
GCAAAAGCACAAACACGCTAAGTGCCGGCCGTCCGAGCGCACGCAGCAGCAAGGCTGCAACGTTGGCCAG
CCTGGCAGACACGCCAGCCATGAAGCGGGTCAACTTTCAGTTGCCGGCGGAGGATCACACCAAGCTGAAG
ATGTACGCGGTACGCCAAGGCAAGACCATTACCGAGCTGCTATCTGAATACATCGCGCAGCTACCAGAGT
AAATGAGCAAATGAATAAATGAGTAGATGAATTTTAGCGGCTAAAGGAGGCGGCATGGAAAATCAAGAAC
AACCAGGCACCGACGCCGTGGAATGCCCCATGTGTGGAGGAACGGGCGGTTGGCCAGGCGTAAGCGGCTG
GGTTGCCTGCCGGCCCTGCAATGGCACTGGAACCCCCAAGCCCGAGGAATCGGCGTGAGCGGTCGCAAAC
CATCCGGCCCGGTACAAATCGGCGCGGCGCTGGGTGATGACCTGGTGGAGAAGTTGAAGGCCGCGCAGGC
CGCCCAGCGGCAACGCATCGAGGCAGAAGCACGCCCCGGTGAATCGTGGCAAGCGGCCGCTGATCGAATC
CGCAAAGAATCCCGGCAACCGCCGGCAGCCGGTGCGCCGTCGATTAGGAAGCCGCCCAAGGGCGACGAGC
AACCAGATTTTTTCGTTCCGATGCTCTATGACGTGGGCACCCGCGATAGTCGCAGCATCATGGACGTGGC
CGTTTTCCGTCTGTCGAAGCGTGACCGACGAGCTGGCGAGGTGATCCGCTACGAGCTTCCAGACGGGCAC
GTAGAGGTTTCCGCAGGGCCGGCCGGCATGGCCAGTGTGTGGGATTACGACCTGGTACTGATGGCGGTTT
CCCATCTAACCGAATCCATGAACCGATACCGGGAAGGGAAGGGAGACAAGCCCGGCCGCGTGTTCCGTCC
ACACGTTGCGGACGTACTCAAGTTCTGCCGGCGAGCCGATGGCGGAAAGCAGAAAGACGACCTGGTAGAA
ACCTGCATTCGGTTAAACACCACGCACGTTGCCATGCAGCGTACGAAGAAGGCCAAGAACGGCCGCCTGG
TGACGGTATCCGAGGGTGAAGCCTTGATTAGCCGCTACAAGATCGTAAAGAGCGAAACCGGGCGGCCGGA
GTACATCGAGATCGAGCTAGCTGATTGGATGTACCGCGAGATCACAGAAGGCAAGAACCCGGACGTGCTG
ACGGTTCACCCCGATTACTTTTTGATCGATCCCGGCATCGGCCGTTTTCTCTACCGCCTGGCACGCCGCG
CCGCAGGCAAGGCAGAAGCCAGATGGTTGTTCAAGACGATCTACGAACGCAGTGGCAGCGCCGGAGAGTT
CAAGAAGTTCTGTTTCACCGTGCGCAAGCTGATCGGGTCAAATGACCTGCCGGAGTACGATTTGAAGGAG
GAGGCGGGGCAGGCTGGCCCGATCCTAGTCATGCGCTACCGCAACCTGATCGAGGGCGAAGCATCCGCCG
GTTCCTAATGTACGGAGCAGATGCTAGGGCAAATTGCCCTAGCAGGGGAAAAAGGTCGAAAAGGTCTCTT
TCCTGTGGATAGCACGTACATTGGGAACCCAAAGCCGTACATTGGGAACCGGAACCCGTACATTGGGAAC
CCAAAGCCGTACATTGGGAACCGGTCACACATGTAAGTGACTGATATAAAAGAGAAAAAAGGCGATTTTT
CCGCCTAAAACTCTTTAAAACTTATTAAAACTCTTAAAACCCGCCTGGCCTGTGCATAACTGTCTGGCCA
GCGCACAGCCGAAGAGCTGCAAAAAGCGCCTACCCTTCGGTCGCTGCGCTCCCTACGCCCCGCCGCTTCG
CGTCGGCCTATCGCGGCCGCTGGCCGCTCAAAAATGGCTGGCCTACGGCCAGGCAATCTACCAGGGCGCG
GACAAGCCGCGCCGTCGCCACTCGACCGCCGGCGCCCACATCAAGGCACCCTGCCTCGCGCGTTTCGGTG
ATGACGGTGAAAACCTCTGACACATGCAGCTCCCGGAGACGGTCACAGCTTGTCTGTAAGCGGATGCCGG
GAGCAGACAAGCCCGTCAGGGCGCGTCAGCGGGTGTTGGCGGGTGTCGGGGCGCAGCCATGACCCAGTCA
CGTAGCGATAGCGGAGTGTATACTGGCTTAACTATGCGGCATCAGAGCAGATTGTACTGAGAGTGCACCA
TATGCGGTGTGAAATACCGCACAGATGCGTAAGGAGAAAATACCGCATCAGGCGCTCTTCCGCTTCCTCG
CTCACTGACTCGCTGCGCTCGGTCGTTCGGCTGCGGCGAGCGGTATCAGCTCACTCAAAGGCGGTAATAC
GGTTATCCACAGAATCAGGGGATAACGCAGGAAAGAACATGTGAGCAAAAGGCCAGCAAAAGGCCAGGAA
CCGTAAAAAGGCCGCGTTGCTGGCGTTTTTCCATAGGCTCCGCCCCCCTGACGAGCATCACAAAAATCGA
CGCTCAAGTCAGAGGTGGCGAAACCCGACAGGACTATAAAGATACCAGGCGTTTCCCCCTGGAAGCTCCC
TCGTGCGCTCTCCTGTTCCGACCCTGCCGCTTACCGGATACCTGTCCGCCTTTCTCCCTTCGGGAAGCGT
GGCGCTTTCTCATAGCTCACGCTGTAGGTATCTCAGTTCGGTGTAGGTCGTTCGCTCCAAGCTGGGCTGT
GTGCACGAACCCCCCGTTCAGCCCGACCGCTGCGCCTTATCCGGTAACTATCGTCTTGAGTCCAACCCGG
TAAGACACGACTTATCGCCACTGGCAGCAGCCACTGGTAACAGGATTAGCAGAGCGAGGTATGTAGGCGG
TGCTACAGAGTTCTTGAAGTGGTGGCCTAACTACGGCTACACTAGAAGGACAGTATTTGGTATCTGCGCT
CTGCTGAAGCCAGTTACCTTCGGAAAAAGAGTTGGTAGCTCTTGATCCGGCAAACAAACCACCGCTGGTA
GCGGTGGTTTTTTTGTTTGCAAGCAGCAGATTACGCGCAGAAAAAAAGGATCTCAAGAAGATCCTTTGAT
CTTTTCTACGGGGTCTGACGCTCAGTGGAACGAAAACTCACGTTAAGGGCTGATGAATCCCCTAATGATT
TTGGTAAAAATCATTAAGTTAAGGTGGATACACATCTTGTCATATGATCAAATGGTTTCGCGAAAAATCA
ATAATCAGACAACAAGATGTGCGAACTCGATATTTTACACGACTCTCTTTACCAATTCTGCCCCGAATTA
CACTTAAAACGACTCAACAGCTTAACGTTGGCTTGCCACGCATTACTTGACTGTAAAACTCTCACTCTTA
CCGAACTTGGCCGTAACCTGCCAACCAAAGCGAGAACAAAACATAACATCAAACGAATCGACCGATTGTT
AGGTAATCGTCACCTCCACAAAGAGCGACTCGCTGTATACCGTTGGCATGCTAGCTTTATCTGTTCGGGC
AATACGATGCCCATTGTACTTGTTGACTGGTCTGATATTCGTGAGCAAAAACGACTTATGGTATTGCGAG
CTTCAGTCGCACTACACGGTCGTTCTGTTACTCTTTATGAGAAAGCGTTCCCGCTTTCAGAGCAATGTTC
AAAGAAAGCTCATGACCAATTTCTAGCCGACCTTGCGAGCATTCTACCGAGTAACACCACACCGCTCATT
GTCAGTGATGCTGGCTTTAAAGTGCCATGGTATAAATCCGTTGAGAAGCTGGGTTGGTACTGGTTAAGTC
GAGTAAGAGGAAAAGTACAATATGCAGACCTAGGAGCGGAAAACTGGAAACCTATCAGCAACTTACATGA
TATGTCATCTAGTCACTCAAAGACTTTAGGCTATAAGAGGCTGACTAAAAGCAATCCAATCTCATGCCAA
ATTCTATTGTATAAATCTCGCTCTAAAGGCCGAAAAAATCAGCGCTCGACACGGACTCATTGTCACCACC
CGTCACCTAAAATCTACTCAGCGTCGGCAAAGGAGCCATGGGTTCTAGCAACTAACTTACCTGTTGAAAT
TCGAACACCCAAACAACTTGTTAATATCTATTCGAAGCGAATGCAGATTGAAGAAACCTTCCGAGACTTG
AAAAGTCCTGCCTACGGACTAGGCCTACGCCATAGCCGAACGAGCAGCTCAGAGCGTTTTGATATCATGC
TGCTAATCGCCCTGATGCTTCAACTAACATGTTGGCTTGCGGGCGTTCATGCTCAGAAACAAGGTTGGGA
CAAGCACTTCCAGGCTAACACAGTCAGAAATCGAAACGTACTCTCAACAGTTCGCTTAGGCATGGAAGTT
TTGCGGCATTCTGGCTACACAATAACAAGGGAAGACTTACTCGTGGCTGCAACCCTACTAGCTCAAAATT
TATTCACACATGGTTACGCTTTGGGGAAATTATGAGGGGATCTCTCAGCGTTAAGGGATTTTGGTCATGC
ATTCTAGGTACTAAAACAATTCATCCAGTAAAATATAATATTTTATTTTCTCCCAATCAGGCTTGATCCC
CAGTAAGTCAAAAAATAGCTCGACATACTGTTCTTCCCCGATATCCTCCCTGATCGACCGGACGCAGAAG
GCAATGTCATACCACTTGTCCGCCCTGCCGCTTCTCCCAAGATCAATAAAGCCACTTACTTTGCCATCTT
TCACAAAGATGTTGCTGTCTCCCAGGTCGCCGTGGGAAAAGACAAGTTCCTCTTCGGGCTTTTCCGTCTT
TAAAAAATCATACAGCTCGCGCGGATCTTTAAATGGAGTGTCTTCTTCCCAGTTTTCGCAATCCACATCG
GCCAGATCGTTATTCAGTAAGTAATCCAATTCGGCTAAGCGGCTGTCTAAGCTATTCGTATAGGGACAAT
CCGATATGTCGATGGAGTGAAAGAGCCTGATGCACTCCGCATACAGCTCGATAATCTTTTCAGGGCTTTG
TTCATCTTCATACTCTTCCGAGCAAAGGACGCCATCGGCCTCACTCATGAGCAGATTGCTCCAGCCATCA
TGCCGTTCAAAGTGCAGGACCTTTGGAACAGGCAGCTTTCCTTCCAGCCATAGCATCATGTCCTTTTCCC
GTTCCACATCATAGGTGGTCCCTTTATACCGGCTGTCCGTCATTTTTAAATATAGGTTTTCATTTTCTCC
CACCAGCTTATATACCTTAGCAGGAGACATTCCTTCCGTATCTTTTACGCAGCGGTATTTTTCGATCAGT
TTTTTCAATTCCGGTGATATTCTCATTTTAGCCATTTATTATTTCCTTCCTCTTTTCTACAGTATTTAAA
GATACCCCAAGAAGCTAATTATAACAAGACGAACTCCAATTCACTGTTCCTTGCATTCTAAAACCTTAAA
TACCAGAAAACAGCTTTTTCAAAGTTGTTTTCAAAGTTGGCGTATAACATAGTATCGACGGAGCCGATTT
TGAAACCGCGGTGATCACAGGCAGCAACGCTCTGTCATCGTTACAATCAACATGCTACCCTCCGCGAGAT
CATCCGTGTTTCAAACCCGGCAGCTTAGTTGCCGTTCTTCCGAATAGCATCGGTAACATGAGCAAAGTCT
GCCGCCTTACAACGGCTCTCCCGCTGACGCCGTCCCGGACTGATGGGCTGCCTGTATCGAGTGGTGATTT
TGTGCCGAGCTGCCGGTCGGGGAGCTGTTGGCTGGCTGGTGGCAGGATATATTGTGGTGTAAACAAATTG
ACGCTTAGACAACTTAATAACACATTGCGGACGTTTTTAATGTACTGAATTAACGCCGAATTAATTCGGG
GGATCTGGATTTTAGTACTGGATTTTGGTTTTAGGAATTAGAAATTTTATTGATAGAAGTATTTTACAAA
TACAAATACATACTAAGGGTTTCTTATATGCTCAACACATGAGCGAAACCCTATAGGAACCCTAATTCCC
TTATCTGGGAACTACTCACACATTATTATGGAGAAACTCGAGCTTGTCGATCGACAGATCCCGGTCGGCA
TCTACTCTATTTCTTTGCCCTCGGACGAGTGCTGGGGCGTCGGTTTCCACTATCGGCGAGTACTTCTACA
CAGCCATCGGTCCAGACGGCCGCGCTTCTGCGGGCGATTTGTGTACGCCCGACAGTCCCGGCTCCGGATC
GGACGATTGCGTCGCATCGACCCTGCGCCCAAGCTGCATCATCGAAATTGCCGTCAACCAAGCTCTGATA
GAGTTGGTCAAGACCAATGCGGAGCATATACGCCCGGAGTCGTGGCGATCCTGCAAGCTCCGGATGCCTC
CGCTCGAAGTAGCGCGTCTGCTGCTCCATACAAGCCAACCACGGCCTCCAGAAGAAGATGTTGGCGACCT
CGTATTGGGAATCCCCGAACATCGCCTCGCTCCAGTCAATGACCGCTGTTATGCGGCCATTGTCCGTCAG
GACATTGTTGGAGCCGAAATCCGCGTGCACGAGGTGCCGGACTTCGGGGCAGTCCTCGGCCCAAAGCATC
AGCTCATCGAGAGCCTGCGCGACGGACGCACTGACGGTGTCGTCCATCACAGTTTGCCAGTGATACACAT
GGGGATCAGCAATCGCGCATATGAAATCACGCCATGTAGTGTATTGACCGATTCCTTGCGGTCCGAATGG
GCCGAACCCGCTCGTCTGGCTAAGATCGGCCGCAGCGATCGCATCCATAGCCTCCGCGACCGGTTGTAGA
ACAGCGGGCAGTTCGGTTTCAGGCAGGTCTTGCAACGTGACACCCTGTGAACGGCGGGAGATGCAATAGG
TCAGGCTCTCGCTAAACTCCCCAATGTCAAGCACTTCCGGAATCGGGAGCGCGGCCGATGCAAAGTGCCG
ATAAACATAACGATCTTTGTAGAAACCATCGGCGCAGCTATTTACCCGCAGGACATATCCACGCCCTCCT
ACATCGAAGCTGAAAGCACGAGATTCTTCGCCCTCCGAGAGCTGCATCAGGTCGGAGACGCTGTCGAACT
TTTCGATCAGAAACTTCTCGACAGACGTCGCGGTGAGTTCAGGCTTTTTCATATCTCATTGCCCCCCGGA
TCTGCGAAAGCTCGAGAGAGATAGATTTGTAGAGAGAGACTGGTGATTTCAGCGTGTCCTCTCCAAATGA
AATGAACTTCCTTATATAGAGGAAGGGTCTTGCGAAGGATAGTGGGATTGTGCGTCATCCCTTACGTCAG
TGGAGATATCACATCAATCCACTTGCTTTGAAGACGTGGTTGGAACGTCTTCTTTTTCCACGATGCTCCT
CGTGGGTGGGGGTCCATCTTTGGGACCACTGTCGGCAGAGGCATCTTGAACGATAGCCTTTCCTTTATCG
CAATGATGGCATTTGTAGGTGCCACCTTCCTTTTCTACTGTCCTTTTGATGAAGTGACAGATAGCTGGGC
AATGGAATCCGAGGAGGTTTCCCGATATTACCCTTTGTTGAAAAGTCTCAATAGCCCTTTGGTCTTCTGA
GACTGTATCTTTGATATTCTTGGAGTAGACGAGAGTGTCGTGCTCCACCATGTTCACATCAATCCACTTG
CTTTGAAGACGTGGTTGGAACGTCTTCTTTTTCCACGATGCTCCTCGTGGGTGGGGGTCCATCTTTGGGA
CCACTGTCGGCAGAGGCATCTTGAACGATAGCCTTTCCTTTATCGCAATGATGGCATTTGTAGGTGCCAC
CTTCCTTTTCTACTGTCCTTTTGATGAAGTGACAGATAGCTGGGCAATGGAATCCGAGGAGGTTTCCCGA
TATTACCCTTTGTTGAAAAGTCTCAATAGCCCTTTGGTCTTCTGAGACTGTATCTTTGATATTCTTGGAG
TAGACGAGAGTGTCGTGCTCCACCATGTTGGGCCCGGCGCGCCGAATTCCCGGGGATCCACTAGTAACGG
CCGCCAGTGTGCTGGAATTCAGGATCAGAAGCTTGATCAGGATATTCTTGTTTAAGATGTTGAACTCTAT
GGAGGTTTGTATGAACTGATGATCTAGGACCGGATAAGTTCCCTTCTTCATAGCGAACTTATTCAAAGAA
TGTTTTGTGTATCATTCTTGTTACATTGTTATTAATGAAAAAATATTATTGGTCATTGGACTGAACACGA
GTGTTAAATATGGACCAGGCCCCAAATAAGATCCATTGATATATGAATTAAATAACAAGAATAAATCGAG
TCACCAAACCACTTGCCTTTTTTAACGAGACTTGTTCACCAACTTGATACAAAAGTCATTATCCTATGCA
AATCAATAATCATACAAAAATATCCAATAACACTAAAAAATTAAAAGAAATGGATAATTTCACAATATGT
TATACGATAAAGAAGTTACTTTTCCAAGAAATTCACTGATTTTATAAGCCCACTTGCATTAGATAAATGG
CAAAAAAAAACAAAAAGGAAAAGAAATAAAGCACGAAGAATTCTAGAAAATACGAAATACGCTTCAATGC
AGTGGGACCCACGGTTCAATTATTGCCAATTTTCAGCTCCACCGTATATTTAAAAAATAAAACGATAATG
CTAAAAAAATATAAATCGTAACGATCGTTAAATCTCAACGGCTGGATCTTATGACGACCGTTAGAAATTG
TGGTTGTCGACGAGTCAGTAATAAACGGCGTCAAAGTGGTTGCAGCCGGCACACACGAGTCGTGTTTATC
AACTCAAAGCACAAATACTTTTCCTCAACCTAAAAATAAGGCAATTAGCCAAAAACAACTTTGCGTGTAA
ACAACGCTCAATACACGTGTCATTTTATTATTAGCTATTGCTTCACCGCCTTAGCTTTCTCGTGACCTAG
TCGTCCTCGTCTTTTCTTCTTCTTCTTCTATAAAACAATACCCAAAGAGCTCTTCTTCTTCACAATTCAG
ATTTCAATTTCTCAAAATCTTAAAAACTTTCTCTCAATTCTCTCTACCGTGATCAAGGTAAATTTCTGTG
TTCCTTATTCTCTCAAAATCTTCGATTTTGTTTTCGTTCGATCCCAATTTCGTATATGTTCTTTGGTTTA
GATTCTGTTAATCTTAGATCGAAGACGATTTTCTGGGTTTGATCGTTAGATATCATCTTAATTCTCGATT
AGGGTTTCATAAATATCATCCGATTTGTTCAAATAATTTGAGTTTTGTCGAATAATTACTCTTCGATTTG
TGATTTCTATCTAGATCTGGTGTTAGTTTCTAGTTTGTGCGATCGAATTTGTCGATTAATCTGAGTTTTT
CTGATTAACAGATGCTCGACCTGCAGATGGATTCACAGCTAGTCTTGTCTCTGAAGCTGAATCCAAGCTT
CACTCCTCTTTCTCCTCTCTTCCCTTTCACTCCATGTTCTTCTTTTTCGCCGTCGCTCCGGTTTTCTTCT
TGCTACTCCCGCCGCCTCTATTCTCCGGTTACCGTCTACGCCGCGAAGAAACTCTCCCACAAAATCAGTT
CTGAATTCGATCAGCTGAGCAAAGGAGAAGAACTTTTCACTGGAGTTGTCCCAATTCTTGTTGAATTAGA
TGGTGATGTTAATGGGCACAAATTTTCTGTCCGTGGAGAGGGTGAAGGTGATGCTACAATTGGAAAACTC
ACCCTTAAATTTATTTGCACTACTGGAAAACTACCTGTTCCATGGCCAACACTTGTCACTACTCTGACCT
ATGGTGTTCAATGCTTTTCCCGTTATCCGGATCACATGAAACGGCATGACTTTTTCAAGAGTGCCATGCC
CGAAGGTTATGTACAGGAACGCACTATATCTTTCAAAGATGACGGGAAATACAAGACGCGTGCTGTCGTC
AAGTTTGAAGGTGATACCCTTGTTAATCGTATCGAGTTAAAAGGTACTGATTTTAAAGAAGATGGAAACA
TTCTCGGACACAAACTCGAGTACAACTTTAACTCACACAATGTATACATCACGGCAGACAAACAAAAGAA
TGGAATCAAAGCTAACTTCACCGTTCGCCACAACGTTGAAGATGGTTCCGTTCAACTAGCAGACCATTAT
CAACAAAATACTCCAATTGGCGATGGCCCTGTCCTTTTACCAGACAACCATTACCTGTCGACACAAACTG
TCCTTTCGAAAGATCCCAACGAAAAGTGAGTTAACAACG
Features (pLannotate 1.2.2; 18 found; start..end, strand, type, name):
      5..23      +  CDS            9xHis (fragment): 9xHis affinity tag
     58..310     +  terminator     NOS terminator: nopaline synthase terminator and poly(A) signal
    332..356     +  misc_feature   RB T-DNA repeat: right border repeat from nopaline C58 T-DNA
    696..1097    +  CDS            Y4CG_SINFN (fragment): Protein inferred from homology: Swiss-Prot protein existence level 3. From Sinorhizobium fredii (strain NBRC 101917 / NGR234).
   1657..2286    +  CDS            pVS1 StaA: stability protein from the Pseudomonas plasmid pVS1 (Heeb et al., 2000)
   2715..3788    +  CDS            pVS1 RepA: replication protein from the Pseudomonas plasmid pVS1 (Heeb et al., 2000)
   3854..4048    +  rep_origin     pVS1 oriV: origin of replication for the Pseudomonas plasmid pVS1 (Heeb et al., 2000)
   4251..4290    +  CDS            rop (fragment): Rop protein, which maintains plasmids at low copy number; rop
   4392..4532    +  misc_feature   bom: basis of mobility region from pBR322
   4718..5306    -  rep_origin     ori: high-copy-number ColE1/pMB1/pBR322/pUC origin of replication
   5414..5483    -  ncRNA          RNA-OUT: Accession: RF00240 - RNA-OUT
   6731..7525    -  CDS            KanR: aminoglycoside phosphotransferase; aphA-3; confers resistance to kanamycin
   7950..7974    +  misc_feature   LB T-DNA repeat: left border repeat from nopaline C58 T-DNA
   8052..8226    -  polyA_signal   CaMV poly(A) signal: cauliflower mosaic virus polyadenylation signal
   8267..9292    -  CDS            HygR: hygromycin B phosphotransferase confers resistance to hygromycin
   9359..10035   -  promoter       CaMV 35S promoter (enhanced): cauliflower mosaic virus 35S promoter with a duplicated enhancer region
  11507..11701   +  CDS            RECA (fragment): RECAC_ARATH - Experimental evidence at transcript level: Swiss-Prot protein existence level 2. Involved in recombination ability and DNA strand transfer activity. From Arabidopsis thaliana (Mouse-ear cress).
  11706..12346   +  CDS            superfolder GFP (fragment): GFP variant that folds robustly even when fused to poorly folded proteins (Pédelacq et al., 2006)
