[The description below was written by a language model from this plasmid's Addgene catalogue record and pLannotate feature annotations shown in this document.]
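Description:
PEP103E is a plant binary vector built on the pCAMBIA1380 backbone for Agrobacterium-mediated delivery of a plastid-targeted sfGFP1-10 fragment. It carries a ColE1/pBR322-type origin with the bom mobilisation region for replication in E. coli, and the pVS1 oriV together with the RepA and StaA genes for replication and stable maintenance in Agrobacterium. A kanamycin resistance gene (aphA-3) provides bacterial selection. Between the nopaline-type left and right T-DNA border repeats, a hygromycin phosphotransferase gene driven by an enhanced CaMV 35S promoter and ended by the CaMV poly(A) signal allows selection of transformed plant cells.

The payload is sfGFP1-10OPT, the large, non-fluorescent fragment of a split superfolder GFP, annotated as a partial superfolder GFP coding sequence. Immediately upstream lies a fragment of the Arabidopsis chloroplast RecA protein, which matches the recorded plastid-targeting fusion and presumably supplies the transit peptide. The cassette ends in a NOS terminator near the right border, with a short His-tag-like fragment annotated just before it. The promoter driving the fusion is neither annotated nor stated; an unannotated stretch lies upstream of the RecA segment.

According to the associated publication title, the split fluorescent protein system was used to monitor Pseudomonas syringae type III effectors in space and time. In such a system, fluorescence is restored only when the complementary GFP11 strand meets sfGFP1-10, here within plastids. The repository's sequencing found an unannotated IS4 transposase insertion; the RNA-OUT feature and the unannotated gap between the origin and KanR may correspond to it. The depositor reports that target gene expression still works.
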