Addgene plasmid #97389: PEP103E
Purpose: binary construct of plastid-targeted sfGFP1-10 for plant expression
Depositing lab: Savithramma Dinesh-Kumar. Depositing organization: University of California, Davis. Publication: Spatiotemporal Monitoring of Pseudomonas syringae Effectors via Type III Secretion Using Split Fluorescent Protein Fragments. Park E, Lee HY, Woo J, Choi D, Dinesh-Kumar SP. Plant Cell. 2017 Jul;29(7):1571-1584. doi: 10.1105/tpc.17.00047. Epub 2017 Jun 14. PubMed 28619883.
Backbone
  Vector backbone: pCAMBIA1380
  Vector type: Plant Expression
  Selectable markers: Hygromycin
Growth in bacteria
  Bacterial resistance: Kanamycin, 50 μg/mL
  Growth temperature: 37°C
  Growth strain: DH5alpha
  Copy number: High Copy
Gene/Insert
  Gene/Insert name: sfGFP1-10OPT
  Species: Synthetic
  Tag / fusion protein: Plastid target
Terms and licenses: Academic/Nonprofit Terms; Industry Terms: Not Available to Industry
Depositor comments: Addgene’s sequencing results found an insertion of IS4 transposase in this vector not annotated in the original sequence. The depositor has verified that this vector is functional for target gene expression.
How to cite: PEP103E was a gift from Savithramma Dinesh-Kumar (Addgene plasmid # 97389 ; http://n2t.net/addgene:97389 ; RRID:Addgene_97389)
